Addgene plasmid #108584: PKAcs-GGSD5X-GFP
Purpose: Expresses PKAcs-GFP fusion in mammalian cells with flexible linker
Depositing lab: Robert Hughes. Depositing organization: East Carolina University. Publication: protaTETHER - a method for the incorporation of variable linkers in protein fusions reveals impacts of linker flexibility in a PKAc-GFP fusion protein. Norris JL, Hughes RM. FEBS Open Bio. 2018 Apr 25;8(6):1029-1042. doi: 10.1002/2211-5463.12414. eCollection 2018 Jun. PubMed 29928581.
Backbone
  Vector backbone: phCMV-GFP
  Backbone manufacturer: Genlantis
  Backbone size w/o insert (bp): 3909
  Total vector size (bp): 4962
  Vector type: Mammalian Expression
Growth in bacteria
  Bacterial resistance: Kanamycin, 50 μg/mL
  Growth temperature: 37°C
  Growth strain: DH5alpha
  Copy number: High Copy
Gene/Insert
  Gene/Insert name: protein kinase A, catalytic subunit
  Species: H. sapiens (human)
  Insert size (bp): 1053
  Mutation: H87Q and W196R
  Tag / fusion protein: GFP (C terminal on insert)
Resource information
  A portion of this plasmid was derived from a plasmid made by: PKA catalytic subunit was a gift from Susan Taylor.
Terms and licenses: Academic/Nonprofit Terms; Industry Terms: Not Available to Industry
How to cite: PKAcs-GGSD5X-GFP was a gift from Robert Hughes (Addgene plasmid # 108584 ; http://n2t.net/addgene:108584 ; RRID:Addgene_108584)
