[The description below was written by a language model from this plasmid's Addgene catalogue record and pLannotate feature annotations shown in this document.]
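Description:
PKAcs-GGSD5X-GFP is a mammalian expression plasmid built on the phCMV-GFP backbone that produces the catalytic subunit of protein kinase A fused at its C terminus to GFP. Transcription is driven by the human cytomegalovirus immediate early enhancer and promoter, followed by a modified CMV intron A that typically improves expression. The 1,053 bp kinase coding sequence follows, then a short gap that presumably holds the linker, then an Aequorea victoria-derived green fluorescent protein and an SV40 polyadenylation signal. The name and stated purpose indicate that the two domains are joined by a flexible linker, apparently a five-fold GGSD-type repeat, although the linker itself is not annotated. The kinase carries the H87Q and W196R substitutions; the record does not explain their purpose.

The plasmid replicates in E. coli from a high-copy ColE1/pUC-type origin and also carries an f1 origin. Selection relies on a Tn5 NeoR/KanR gene placed behind tandem bacterial (bla) and SV40 early promoters and terminated by an HSV TK polyadenylation signal, so the same marker gives kanamycin resistance in bacteria and can confer G418 resistance in mammalian cells.

Two discrepancies are worth noting. The catalogue lists the insert as human, whereas the annotation matches it to the mouse Prkaca protein. The sequenced record is 6,060 nt, compared with the listed total of 4,962 bp. The construct belongs to a study of how linker flexibility affects the behaviour of a PKA catalytic subunit–GFP fusion, and it serves as the flexible-linker variant for expression and fluorescence-based analysis in mammalian cells.
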