Features (pLannotate 1.2.2; 16 found; start..end, strand, type, name):
      1..363     +  enhancer       CMV enhancer: human cytomegalovirus immediate early enhancer
    364..567     +  promoter       CMV promoter: human cytomegalovirus (CMV) immediate early promoter
    703..812     +  intron         CMV intron: modified intron A from human cytomegalovirus (CMV)
    842..1894    +  CDS            Prkaca: KAPCA_MOUSE - Also known as Pkaca. Experimental evidence at protein level: Swiss-Prot protein existence level 1. [Isoform 2]: Phosphorylates and activates ABL1 in sperm flagellum to promote spermatozoa capacitation. From Mus musculus (Mouse).
   1955..2653    +  CDS            sg25: sg25 is a basic (constitutively fluorescent) green fluorescent protein published in 1997, derived from Aequorea victoria.
   2674..2710    +  misc_feature   MCS (fragment): multiple cloning site
   2742..2825    +  CDS            large T antigen (fragment): large T antigen from SV40 (simian virus 40)
   2848..2969    +  polyA_signal   SV40 poly(A) signal: SV40 polyadenylation signal
   3003..3431    -  rep_origin     f1 ori (sequence partly withheld): f1 bacteriophage origin of replication; arrow indicates direction of (+) strand synthesis
   3458..3562    +  promoter       AmpR promoter: bla
   3564..3921    +  promoter       SV40 promoter: SV40 enhancer and early promoter
   3956..4750    +  CDS            NeoR/KanR: aminoglycoside phosphotransferase from Tn5; aph(3')-II (or nptII); confers resistance to neomycin, kanamycin, and G418 (Geneticin®)
   4771..4923    +  CDS            ble (fragment): BLE_KLEPN - Experimental evidence at protein level: Swiss-Prot protein existence level 1. Binding protein with a strong affinity to the bleomycin family of antibiotics. Binds to CL990; an antimitotic-antibiotic compound. From Klebsiella pneumoniae.
   4982..5029    +  polyA_signal   HSV TK poly(A) signal: herpes simplex virus thymidine kinase polyadenylation signal (Cole and Stacy, 1985)
   5120..5136    -  polyA_signal   bGH poly(A) signal (fragment): bovine growth hormone polyadenylation signal
   5358..5946    +  rep_origin     ori: high-copy-number ColE1/pMB1/pBR322/pUC origin of replication
>Addgene plasmid #108584 | PKAcs-GGSD5X-GFP | addgene full sequence | sequence record 226741 | Addgene NGS Result
TAGTTATTAATAGTAATCAATTACGGGGTCATTAGTTCATAGCCCATATATGGAGTTCCGCGTTACATAA
CTTACGGTAAATGGCCCGCCTGGCTGACCGCCCAACGACCCCCGCCCATTGACGTCAATAATGACGTATG
TTCCCATAGTAACGCCAATAGGGACTTTCCATTGACGTCAATGGGTGGAGTATTTACGGTAAACTGCCCA
CTTGGCAGTACATCAAGTGTATCATATGCCAAGTACGCCCCCTATTGACGTCAATGACGGTAAATGGCCC
GCCTGGCATTATGCCCAGTACATGACCTTATGGGACTTTCCTACTTGGCAGTACATCTAGTATTAGTCAT
CGCTATTACCATGGTGATGCGGTTTTGGCAGTACATCAATGGGCGTGGATAGCGGTTTGACTCACGGGGA
TTTCCAAGTCTCCACCCCATTGACGTCAATGGGAGTTTGTTTTGGCACCAAAATCAACGGGACTTTCCAA
AATGTCGTAACAACTCCGCCCCATTGACGCAAATGGGCGGTAGGCGTGTACGGTGGGAGGTCTATATAAG
CAGAGCTCGTTTAGTGAACCGTCAGATCGCCTGGAGACGCCATCCACGCTGTTTTGACCTCCATAGAAGA
CACCGGGACCGATCCAGCCTCCGCGGCCGGGAACGGTGCATTGGAACGCGGATTCCCCGTGCCAAGAGTG
ACGTAAGTACCGCCTATAGACTCTATAGGCACACCCCTTTGGCTCTTATGCATGAATTAATACGACTCAC
TATAGGGAGACAGACTGTTCCTTTCCTGGGTCTTTTCTGCAGGCACCGTCGTCGACTTAACAGATCTCGA
GATGGGCAACGCCGCCGCCGCCAAGAAGGGCAGCGAGCAGGAGAGCGTGAAAGAGTTCCTAGCCAAAGCC
AAGGAAGATTTCCTGAAAAAATGGGAGACCCCTTCTCAGAATACAGCCCAGTTGGATCAGTTTGATAGAA
TCAAGACCCTTGGCACCGGCTCCTTTGGGCGAGTGATGCTGGTGAAGCACAAGGAGAGTGGGAACCACTA
CGCCATGAAGATCTTAGACAAGCAGAAGGTGGTGAAGCTAAAGCAGATCGAGCAGACTCTGAATGAGAAG
CGCATCCTGCAGGCCGTCAACTTCCCGTTCCTGGTCAAACTTGAATTCTCCTTCAAGGACAACTCAAACC
TGTACATGGTCATGGAGTATGTAGCTGGTGGCGAGATGTTCTCCCACCTACGGCGGATTGGAAGGTTCAG
CGAGCCCCATGCCCGTTTCTACGCGGCGCAGATCGTCCTGACCTTTGAGTATCTGCACTCCCTGGACCTC
ATCTACCGGGACCTGAAGCCCGAGAATCTTCTCATCGACCAGCAGGGCTATATTCAGGTGACAGACTTCG
GTTTTGCCAAGCGTGTGAAAGGCCGTACTCGGACCTTGTGTGGGACCCCTGAGTACTTGGCCCCCGAGAT
TATCCTGAGCAAAGGCTACAACAAGGCTGTGGACTGGTGGGCTCTCGGAGTCCTCATCTACGAGATGGCT
GCTGGTTACCCACCCTTCTTCGCTGACCAGCCTATCCAGATCTATGAGAAAATCGTCTCTGGGAAGGTGC
GGTTCCCATCCCACTTCAGCTCTGACTTGAAGGACCTGCTGCGGAACCTTCTGCAAGTGGATCTCACCAA
GCGCTTTGGGAACCTCAAGAACGGGGTCAATGACATCAAGAACCACAAGTGGTTTGCCACGACTGACTGG
ATTGCCATCTATCAGAGAAAGGTGGAAGCTCCCTTCATACCAAAGTTTAAAGGCCCTGGGGACACGAGTA
ACTTTGACGACTATGAGGAGGAAGAGATCCGGGTCTCCATCAATGAGAAGTGTGGCAAGGAGTTTACTGA
GTTTGGCGGCAGCGACGGCGGCAGCGACGGCGGCAGCGACGGCGGCAGCGACGGCGGCAGCGACATGGCT
AGCAAAGGAGAAGAACTCTTCACTGGAGTTGTCCCAATTCTTGTTGAATTAGATGGTGATGTTAACGGCC
ACAAGTTCTCTGTCAGTGGAGAGGGTGAAGGTGATGCAACATACGGAAAACTTACCCTGAAGTTCATCTG
CACTACTGGCAAACTGCCTGTTCCATGGCCAACACTAGTCACTACTCTGTGCTATGGTGTTCAATGCTTT
TCAAGATACCCGGATCATATGAAACGGCATGACTTTTTCAAGAGTGCCATGCCCGAAGGTTATGTACAGG
AAAGGACCATCTTCTTCAAAGATGACGGCAACTACAAGACACGTGCTGAAGTCAAGTTTGAAGGTGATAC
CCTTGTTAATAGAATCGAGTTAAAAGGTATTGACTTCAAGGAAGATGGCAACATTCTGGGACACAAATTG
GAATACAACTATAACTCACACAATGTATACATCATGGCAGACAAACAAAAGAATGGAATCAAAGTGAACT
TCAAGACCCGCCACAACATTGAAGATGGAAGCGTTCAACTAGCAGACCATTATCAACAAAATACTCCAAT
TGGCGATGGCCCTGTCCTTTTACCAGACAACCATTACCTGTCCACACAATCTGCCCTTTCGAAAGATCCC
AACGAAAAGAGAGACCACATGGTCCTTCTTGAGTTTGTAACAGCTGCTGGGATTACACATGGCAGGATGA
ACTGTACAACTGAGAATTCTGCAGTCGACGGTACCGCGGGCCCGGGATCCACCGGGTACAAGTAAAGCGG
CCGCGACTCTAGATCATAATCAGCCATACCACATTTGTAGAGGTTTTACTTGCTTTAAAAAACCTCCCAC
ACCTCCCCCTGAACCTGAAACATAAAATGAATGCAATTGTTGTTGTTAACTTGTTTATTGCAGCTTATAA
TGGTTACAAATAAAGCAATAGCATCACAAATTTCACAAATAAAGCATTTTTTTCACTGCATTCTAGTTGT
GGTTTGTCCAAACTCATCAATGTATCTTAAGGCGTAAATTGTAAGCGTTAATATTTTGTTAAAATTCGCG
TTAAATTTTTGTTAAATCAGCTCATTTTTTAACCAATAGGCCGAAATCGGCAAAATCCCTTATAAATCAA
AAGAATAGACCGAGATAGGGT
[37 nt withheld, positions 3102-3138]
AAAGAACGTGGACTCCAACGTCAAAGG
[49 nt withheld, positions 3166-3214]
T
[91 nt withheld, positions 3216-3306]
G
[124 nt withheld, positions 3308-3431]
CAGGTGGCACTTTTCGGGGAAATGTGCGCGGAACCCCTATTTGTTTATTTTTCTAAATACATTCAAATAT
GTATCCGCTCATGAGACAATAACCCTGATAAATGCTTCAATAATATTGAAAAAGGAAGAGTCCTGAGGCG
GAAAGAACCAGCTGTGGAATGTGTGTCAGTTAGGGTGTGGAAAGTCCCCAGGCTCCCCAGCAGGCAGAAG
TATGCAAAGCATGCATCTCAATTAGTCAGCAACCAGGTGTGGAAAGTCCCCAGGCTCCCCAGCAGGCAGA
AGTATGCAAAGCATGCATCTCAATTAGTCAGCAACCATAGTCCCGCCCCTAACTCCGCCCATCCCGCCCC
TAACTCCGCCCAGTTCCGCCCATTCTCCGCCCCATGGCTGACTAATTTTTTTTATTTATGCAGAGGCCGA
GGCCGCCTCGGCCTCTGAGCTATTCCAGAAGTAGTGAGGAGGCTTTTTTGGAGGCCTAGGCTTTTGCAAA
GATCGATCAAGAGACAGGATGAGGATCGTTTCGCATGATTGAACAAGATGGATTGCACGCAGGTTCTCCG
GCCGCTTGGGTGGAGAGGCTATTCGGCTATGACTGGGCACAACAGACAATCGGCTGCTCTGATGCCGCCG
TGTTCCGGCTGTCAGCGCAGGGGCGCCCGGTTCTTTTTGTCAAGACCGACCTGTCCGGTGCCCTGAATGA
ACTGCAAGACGAGGCAGCGCGGCTATCGTGGCTGGCCACGACGGGCGTTCCTTGCGCAGCTGTGCTCGAC
GTTGTCACTGAAGCGGGAAGGGACTGGCTGCTATTGGGCGAAGTGCCGGGGCAGGATCTCCTGTCATCTC
ACCTTGCTCCTGCCGAGAAAGTATCCATCATGGCTGATGCAATGCGGCGGCTGCATACGCTTGATCCGGC
TACCTGCCCATTCGACCACCAAGCGAAACATCGCATCGAGCGAGCACGTACTCGGATGGAAGCCGGTCTT
GTCGATCAGGATGATCTGGACGAAGAGCATCAGGGGCTCGCGCCAGCCGAACTGTTCGCCAGGCTCAAGG
CGAGCATGCCCGACGGCGAGGATCTCGTCGTGACCCATGGCGATGCCTGCTTGCCGAATATCATGGTGGA
AAATGGCCGCTTTTCTGGATTCATCGACTGTGGCCGGCTGGGTGTGGCGGACCGCTATCAGGACATAGCG
TTGGCTACCCGTGATATTGCTGAAGAGCTTGGCGGCGAATGGGCTGACCGCTTCCTCGTGCTTTACGGTA
TCGCCGCTCCCGATTCGCAGCGCATCGCCTTCTATCGCCTTCTTGACGAGTTCTTCTGAGCGGGACTCTG
GGGTTCGAAATGACCGACCAAGCGACGCCCAACCTGCCATCACGAGATTTCGATTCCACCGCCGCCTTCT
ATGAAAGGTTGGGCTTCGGAATCGTTTTCCGGGACGCCGGCTGGATGATCCTCCAGCGCGGGGATCTCAT
GCTGGAGTTCTTCGCCCACCCTAGGGGGAGGCTAACTGAAACACGGAAGGAGACAATACCGGAAGGAACC
CGCGCTATGACGGCAATAAAAAGACAGAATAAAACGCACGGTGTTGGGTCGTTTGTTCATAAACGCGGGG
TTCGGTCCCAGGGCTGGCACTCTGTCGATACCCCACCGAGACCCCATTGGGGCCAATACGCCCGCGTTTC
TTCCTTTTCCCCACCCCACCCCCCAAGTTCGGGTGAAGGCCCAGGGCTCGCAGCCAACGTCGGGGCGGCA
GGCCCTGCCATAGCCTCAGGTTACTCATATATACTTTAGATTGATTTAAAACTTCATTTTTAATTTAAAA
GGATCTAGGTGAAGATCCTTTTTGATAATCTCATGACCAAAATCCCTTAACGTGAGTTTTCGTTCCACTG
AGCGTCAGACCCCGTAGAAAAGATCAAAGGATCTTCTTGAGATCCTTTTTTTCTGCGCGTAATCTGCTGC
TTGCAAACAAAAAAACCACCGCTACCAGCGGTGGTTTGTTTGCCGGATCAAGAGCTACCAACTCTTTTTC
CGAAGGTAACTGGCTTCAGCAGAGCGCAGATACCAAATACTGTTCTTCTAGTGTAGCCGTAGTTAGGCCA
CCACTTCAAGAACTCTGTAGCACCGCCTACATACCTCGCTCTGCTAATCCTGTTACCAGTGGCTGCTGCC
AGTGGCGATAAGTCGTGTCTTACCGGGTTGGACTCAAGACGATAGTTACCGGATAAGGCGCAGCGGTCGG
GCTGAACGGGGGGTTCGTGCACACAGCCCAGCTTGGAGCGAACGACCTACACCGAACTGAGATACCTACA
GCGTGAGCTATGAGAAAGCGCCACGCTTCCCGAAGGGAGAAAGGCGGACAGGTATCCGGTAAGCGGCAGG
GTCGGAACAGGAGAGCGCACGAGGGAGCTTCCAGGGGGAAACGCCTGGTATCTTTATAGTCCTGTCGGGT
TTCGCCACCTCTGACTTGAGCGTCGATTTTTGTGATGCTCGTCAGGGGGGCGGAGCCTATGGAAAAACGC
CAGCAACGCGGCCTTTTTACGGTTCCTGGCCTTTTGCTGGCCTTTTGCTCACATGTTCTTTCCTGCGTTA
TCCCCTGATTCTGTGGATAACCGTATTACCGCCATGCAT
