>Addgene plasmid #108584 | PKAcs-GGSD5X-GFP | depositor partial sequence | sequence record 221070 | PKAc-GGSD5X-GFP
ATGGGCAACGCCGCCGCCGCCAAGAAGGGCAGCGAGCAGGAGAGCGTGAAAGAGTTCCTAGCCAAAGCCA
AGGAAGATTTCCTGAAAAAATGGGAGACCCCTTCTCAGAATACAGCCCAGTTGGATCAGTTTGATAGAAT
CAAGACCCTTGGCACCGGCTCCTTTGGGCGAGTGATGCTGGTGAAGCACAAGGAGAGTGGGAACCACTAC
GCCATGAAGATCTTAGACAAGCAGAAGGTGGTGAAGCTAAAGCAGATCGAGCAGACTCTGAATGAGAAGC
GCATCCTGCAGGCCGTCAACTTCCCGTTCCTGGTCAAACTTGAATTCTCCTTCAAGGACAACTCAAACCT
GTACATGGTCATGGAGTATGTAGCTGGTGGCGAGATGTTCTCCCACCTACGGCGGATTGGAAGGTTCAGC
GAGCCCCATGCCCGTTTCTACGCGGCGCAGATCGTCCTGACCTTTGAGTATCTGCACTCCCTGGACCTCA
TCTACCGGGACCTGAAGCCCGAGAATCTTCTCATCGACCAGCAGGGCTATATTCAGGTGACAGACTTCGG
TTTTGCCAAGCGTGTGAAAGGCCGTACTCGGACCTTGTGTGGGACCCCTGAGTACTTGGCCCCCGAGATT
ATCCTGAGCAAAGGCTACAACAAGGCTGTGGACTGGTGGGCTCTCGGAGTCCTCATCTACGAGATGGCTG
CTGGTTACCCACCCTTCTTCGCTGACCAGCCTATCCAGATCTATGAGAAAATCGTCTCTGGGAAGGTGCG
GTTCCCATCCCACTTCAGCTCTGACTTGAAGGACCTGCTGCGGAACCTTCTGCAAGTGGATCTCACCAAG
CGCTTTGGGAACCTCAAGAACGGGGTCAATGACATCAAGAACCACAAGTGGTTTGCCACGACTGACTGGA
TTGCCATCTATCAGAGAAAGGTGGAAGCTCCCTTCATACCAAAGTTTAAAGGCCCTGGGGACACGAGTAA
CTTTGACGACTATGAGGAGGAAGAGATCCGGGTCTCCATCAATGAGAAGTGTGGCAAGGAGTTTACTGAG
TTTGGCGGCAGCGACGGCGGCAGCGACGGCGGCAGCGACGGCGGCAGCGACGGCGGCAGCGACATGGCTA
GCAAAGGAGAAGAACTCTTCACTGGAGTTGTCCCAATTCTTGTTGAATTAGATGGTGATGTTAACGGCCA
CAAGTTCTCTGTCAGTGGAGAGGGTGAAGGTGATGCAACATACGGAAAACTTACCCTGAAGTTCATCTGC
ACTACTGGCAAACTGCCTGTTCCATGGCCAACACTAGTCACTACTCTGTGCTATGGTGTTCAATGCTTTT
CAAGATACCCGGATCATATGAAACGGCATGACTTTTTCAAGAGTGCCATGCCCGAAGGTTATGTACAGGA
AAGGACCATCTTCTTCAAAGATGACGGCAACTACAAGACACGTGCTGAAGTCAAGTTTGAAGGTGATACC
CTTGTTAATAGAATCGAGTTAAAAGGTATTGACTTCAAGGAAGATGGCAACATTCTGGGACACAAATTGG
AATACAACTATAACTCACACAATGTATACATCATGGCAGACAAACAAAAGAATGGAATCAAAGTGAACTT
CAAGACCCGCCACAACATTGAAGATGGAAGCGTTCAACTAGCAGACCATTATCAACAAAATACTCCAATT
GGCGATGGCCCTGTCCTTTTACCAGACAACCATTACCTGTCCACACAATCTGCCCTTTCGAAAGATCCCA
ACGAAAAGAGAGACCACATGGTCCTTCTTGAGTTTGTAACAGCTGCTGGGATTACACATGGCAGGATGAA
CTGTACAACTGAGAATTCTGCAGTCGACGGTACCGCGGGCCCGGGATCCACCGGGTACAAG
